Addgene plasmid #47036: UAS-Myc-dASUN
Purpose: Drosophila expression of tagged dASUN
Depositing lab: Laura Lee. Depositing organization: Vanderbilt University. Publication: Asunder is a critical regulator of dynein-dynactin localization during Drosophila spermatogenesis. Anderson MA, Jodoin JN, Lee E, Hales KG, Hays TS, Lee LA. Mol Biol Cell. 2009 Jun;20(11):2709-21. doi: 10.1091/mbc.E08-12-1165. Epub 2009 Apr 8. PubMed 19357193.
Backbone
  Vector backbone: UAS
  Vector type: Insect Expression
Growth in bacteria
  Bacterial resistance: Ampicillin, 100 μg/mL
  Growth temperature: 37°C
  Growth strain: DH5alpha
  Copy number: Unknown
Gene/Insert
  Gene/Insert name: Asunder
  Species: D. melanogaster (fly)
  Insert size (bp): 2100
  Entrez Gene: asun (a.k.a. Dmel_CG6814, ASUN, Asu, Asun, CG6814, Dmel\CG6814, IntS13, Mat89Bb)
  Tag / fusion protein: Myc (N terminal on backbone)
  Cloning method: Restriction Enzyme; 5′ cloning site Fse1 (not destroyed); 3′ cloning site Asc1 (not destroyed)
  Sequencing primers: 5′ atgttcgaacgcaaccagaag; 3′ gaggaatccgtacgtagttaa
Terms and licenses: Academic/Nonprofit Terms; Industry Terms: Not Available to Industry
How to cite: UAS-Myc-dASUN was a gift from Laura Lee (Addgene plasmid # 47036 ; http://n2t.net/addgene:47036 ; RRID:Addgene_47036)
