[The description below was written by a language model from this plasmid's Addgene catalogue record.]
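Description:
UAS-Myc-dASUN is an insect expression plasmid for producing an epitope-tagged form of the Drosophila melanogaster protein Asunder (asun, also known as CG6814, Mat89Bb or IntS13). The backbone is recorded only as "UAS", indicating a vector in which the insert sits downstream of upstream activating sequences recognised by the yeast transcription factor GAL4. In the standard GAL4/UAS binary system, such a cassette is essentially silent until GAL4 is supplied from a separate driver, so expression can be confined to the tissues or cell types where that driver is active. The plasmid is propagated in E. coli under ampicillin selection. Its copy number is listed as unknown, and the record does not name the bacterial origin, the minimal promoter, the terminator, any transposon or integration elements, or any fly transformation marker.

The payload is an approximately 2.1 kb Asunder coding insert cloned by restriction digestion between FseI and AscI sites, both of which are retained, so the insert can be excised or exchanged. A Myc epitope encoded by the backbone is fused to the N terminus of the protein, allowing detection or immunoprecipitation with anti-Myc antibodies.

The stated purpose is Drosophila expression of tagged dASUN, and the associated study concerns Asunder as a regulator of dynein-dynactin localisation during spermatogenesis. This suggests use in following or supplying the protein in that context, though the record does not specify the particular experiments. No feature table or sequence annotation was provided, so the arrangement of elements beyond these catalogue fields cannot be confirmed.
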