>Addgene plasmid #47036 | UAS-Myc-dASUN | addgene partial sequence | sequence record 70594 | dASUN-F 5'-atgttcgaacgcaaccagaag-3'
ACCCGATACTTTAGCATCGCCAGCGAGGAGTACATCTCGATGGACTTCCTAAAGGGAAAACCATCTGCAG
ACGGCGGCGCAACAGGAGCGGCGGGAAATGCAACCGGCAGCGGTGGATCCCAATTCAGCAAGAGCCTGTG
GACATGCGCCTGCGAATCCTCCATCGAGTACTGCCGCGTGGTCTGGGATCTCTTTCCCGGCAAAAAGCAT
GTGCGGTTTATTGTCTCGGACACGGCGGCGCATATCGTGAACACCTGGAGGCCCAGCACGCAAAATATGG
CGCACGTGATGAACGCAATGCTAATTGTGGGCGTGCCGTCGCGCAACGTACCCACATCTTCTGACTACTC
GGTAATCCATGGCCTGCGGGCCGCCATCGAAGCGCTGGCGGAGCCCACCGATGAGCAGTTGGCGGCAATG
GCCGACTTTGGGACCGACGAACTGCCGCGCATTCCCAACAAGGGTCGCGTCATCTGCATAACTTCAGCGC
GTGACAATACCAGCATGAAAAGCCTGGAGGACATCTTTAACACCGTGCTGGTGCAGCAGAACACCCTAGC
AGCTCCGCCCTCCAAGAAGGGACTGGTCATCGACCATTGCCACCTAGTTATCCTCAACATTGTGCCGCTG
GGCGTTGAATCGTTGGTTACCAATCGCAGCCTGCTCAAGATATCGCCGCTGCTTGATGTCGAGATCCACA
CAGTCAGTGCCCCGGATATTTCCTATAAGCTGACGCACCTCATACTGAACCATTACGACCTAGCTAGTAC
CACGGTGACTAACATACCCATGAAAGAGGAGCAGAACGCCAACTCCAGCGCCAACTACGATGTGGAAATC
CTGCACAGCCGAAGGGCCCACTCCATCACCTGTGGCCCAGATTTCAGTCTACCCACGAGCATCAAGCAAG
GTGCCACATACGAAACAGTGACTCTTAAGTGGTGCACACCGCGCGGTTGCGGCTCTGCAGATCTACAGCC
CTGTCTGGGTCAGTTCCTCGTGACACCGGTGGACGTCACCTCGCGGCCCAGTTCTTGCTTGATTAACTTT
CTGCTTAACGGACGTTCAGTCTTGCTGGAAATGCC
