>Addgene plasmid #47036 | UAS-Myc-dASUN | addgene partial sequence | sequence record 71825 | dASUN-R1 5'-ACAGGCTCTTGCTGAATTGG-3'
CCGGTTGCATTTCCCGCCGCTCCTGTTGCGCCGCCGTCTGCAGATGGTTTTCCCTTTAGGAAGTCCATCG
AGATGTACTCCTCGCTGGCGATGCTAAAGTATCGGGTGTGGTCCAGCACAAAGATGGTCTTCTGGTTGCG
TTCGAACATGGTTGGCCGGCCTGAATTCAAGTCCTCTTCAGAAATGAGCTTTTGCTCCATGGTGAGGTCG
CCCAAGCTCTCCATTTCATTCAAGTCCTCTTCAGAAATGAGCTTTTGCTCCATTTCATTCAAGTCCTCTT
CAGAAATGAGCTTTTGCTCCATTTCATTCAAGTCCTCTTCAGAAATGAGCTTTTGCTCCATTTCATTCAA
GTCCTCTTCAGAAATGAGCTTTTGCTCCATTTCATTCAAGTCCTCTTCAGAAATGAGCTTTTGCTCCATA
GCTTTAAATCGATGGGATCCTGCAAAAAGAACAAGTAGCTTGTATTCTATAGTGTCACCTAAATCAAGGG
TACCAATGAACAGGACCTAACGCACAGTCACGTTATTGTTTACATAAATGATTTTTTTTACTATTCAAAC
TTACTCTGTTTGTGTACTCCCACTGGTATAGCCTTCTTTTATCTTTTCTGGTTCAGGCTCTATCACCGGT
TTTCAAAAAAAAATTCGTCCGCACACAACCTTTCCTCTCAACAAGCAAACGTGCACTGAATTTAAGTGTA
TACTTCGGTAAGCTTCGGCTATCGACGGGACCACCTTATGTTATTTCATCATGGGCCAGACCCACGTAGT
CCAGCGGCAGATCGGCGGCGGAGAAGTTAAGCGTCTCCAGGATGACCTTGCCCGAACTGGGGCACGTGGT
GTTCGACGATGTGCAGCTAATTTCGCCCGGCTCCACGTCCGCCCATTGGTTAATCAGCAGACCCTCGTTG
GCGTAACGGAACCATGAGAGGTACGACAACCATTTGAGGTATACTGGCACCGAGCCCGAGTTCAAGAAGA
AGGCGTTTTTCCATAGGCTCCGCCCCCCTGACGAGCATCACAAA
